Addgene plasmid #156365: pAB184h
Purpose: Expresses heterlogous ribosomal proteins
Depositing lab: Ahmed Badran. Depositing organization: Broad Institute. Publication: Orthogonal translation enables heterologous ribosome engineering in E. coli. Kolber NS, Fattal R, Bratulic S, Carver GD, Badran AH. Nat Commun. 2021 Jan 26;12(1):599. doi: 10.1038/s41467-020-20759-z. PubMed 33500394.
Backbone
  Vector backbone: pSC101
  Vector type: Synthetic Biology
Growth in bacteria
  Bacterial resistance: Chloramphenicol, 25 μg/mL
  Growth temperature: 37°C
  Growth strain: NEB Turbos
  Copy number: High Copy
Gene/Insert
  Gene/Insert name: S20, S16, S1, S15 ribosomal genes
  Species: V. cholerae
  Cloning method: Ligation Independent Cloning
Terms and licenses: Academic/Nonprofit Terms; Industry Terms: Not Available to Industry
How to cite: pAB184h was a gift from Ahmed Badran (Addgene plasmid # 156365 ; http://n2t.net/addgene:156365 ; RRID:Addgene_156365)
