[The description below was written by a language model from this plasmid's Addgene catalogue record and pLannotate feature annotations shown in this document.]
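Description:
pAB184h is a bacterial synthetic-biology plasmid built on a pSC101 backbone for expressing heterologous ribosomal proteins in E. coli. It replicates from the pSC101 origin, which depends on the plasmid-encoded Rep101 (RepA) protein. It is selected with chloramphenicol through a chloramphenicol acetyltransferase gene driven by its own cat promoter. The pSC101 origin is conventionally described as low copy, yet the catalogue entry lists this plasmid as high copy. The record does not explain the difference, for example whether a copy-number variant of RepA is present.

The payload is a synthetic operon of four small-subunit ribosomal protein genes encoding S20, S16, S1 and S15 (rpsT, rpsP, rpsA and rpsO), recorded as originating from Vibrio cholerae. The automated annotation labels these reading frames by their closest database homologues from E. coli or Photobacterium profundum. This reflects sequence similarity rather than a different source. The four coding sequences lie in tandem on the same strand, separated by short intergenic gaps. They sit downstream of the araBAD promoter and are followed by the bidirectional tonB terminator. The araC regulator gene is encoded divergently on the same plasmid, so transcription of the operon should be inducible with L-arabinose. An rrnB T1 terminator sits next to araC, away from the operon itself.

According to the associated publication title, the construct belongs to work on orthogonal translation and heterologous ribosome engineering in E. coli. Supplying cognate ribosomal proteins from the foreign species would plausibly support the assembly or function of ribosomes built around non-native rRNA, although the record states only that the plasmid expresses heterologous ribosomal proteins.
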