Features (pLannotate 1.2.2; 12 found; start..end, strand, type, name):
    120..285     +  promoter       araBAD promoter: araBAD; promoter of the L-arabinose operon of E. coli; the araC regulatory gene is transcribed in the opposite direction (Guzman et al., 1995)
    330..587     +  CDS            rpsT: RS20_ECOLI - Experimental evidence at protein level: Swiss-Prot protein existence level 1. Binds directly to 16S ribosomal RNA. From Escherichia coli (strain K12).
    619..864     +  CDS            rpsP: RS16_ECOLI - Experimental evidence at protein level: Swiss-Prot protein existence level 1. In-frame fusions with the ribosome maturation factor rimM suppress mutations in the latter (probably due to increased rimM expression) and are found in translationally active 70S ribosomes. From Escherichia coli (strain K12).
    896..2563    +  CDS            rpsA: RS1_ECOLI - Also known as ssyF. Experimental evidence at protein level: Swiss-Prot protein existence level 1. In case of infection by bacteriophage T4, plays a significant role in substrate choice by viral endoribonuclease RegB. From Escherichia coli (strain K12).
   2595..2861    +  CDS            rpsO: RS15_PHOPR - Also known as rps15 From Photobacterium profundum (strain SS9).
   2899..2930    -  terminator     tonB terminator: bidirectional E. coli tonB-P14 transcription terminator
   2946..3605    -  CDS            CmR: chloramphenicol acetyltransferase; cat; confers resistance to chloramphenicol
   3606..3703    -  promoter       cat promoter: promoter of the E. coli cat gene encoding chloramphenicol acetyltransferase
   3720..4670    -  CDS            Rep101: RepA protein needed for replication with the pSC101 origin; rep101
   4718..4940    -  rep_origin     pSC101 ori: low-copy replication origin that requires the Rep101 protein
   5435..5479    +  terminator     rrnB T1 terminator: transcription terminator T1 from the E. coli rrnB gene
   5502..6380    -  CDS            araC: L-arabinose regulatory protein; araC
>Addgene plasmid #156365 | pAB184h | addgene full sequence | sequence record 317785 | Addgene NGS Result
AAGAAACCAATTGTCCATATTGCATCAGACATTGCCGTCACTGCGTCTTTTACTGGCTCTTCTCGCTAAC
CCAACCGGTAACCCCGCTTATTAAAAGCATTCTGTAACAAAGCGGGACCAAAGCCATGACAAAAACGCGT
AACAAAAGTGTCTATAATCACGGCAGAAAAGTCCACATTGATTATTTGCACGGCGTCACACTTTGCTATG
CCATAGCATTTTTATCCATAAGATTAGCGGATCCTACCTGACGCTTTTTATCGCAACTCTCTACTGTTTC
TCCATACCCGTTTTACCTGCAGGTGCAGTAGTTTTTGGGAGTTAGACCCTTGGCAAATAACAAATCTGCT
AAGAAGCGCGCTATCCAAGCTGAGAAACGTCGCCAGCACAATGCTAGCCGTCGTTCTATGATGCGCACTT
ACATGAAGAAAACTGTTGCTGCAATCGCTGCTGGCGACAAAGAAGCTGCAACTGCTGCATTCGCTGTAGT
TACACCAATCCTAGACCGCATGGCGACTAAAGGCCTTATTCACAAGAATAAAGCAGCTCGTCACAAGTCT
CGCTTCTTTGCTGCTATCAACGCTCTGTAATAGAGTTTTGAAATGCAAAGAGGACGACATGGTAACCATT
CGTTTGGCACGTCACGGCGCGAAAAAGCGTCCATTCTATCAAATCGTTGTAGCTGACAGCCGCAACTCAG
CAACTGGCCGTTTCATCGAGAAAGTAGGTTTCTTTAACCCTACTGCTACTGGTCAAGAAGAAGGCCTGCG
TCTAGACCTAGATCGCGTGAACCACTGGGTTTCACAAGGCGCATCTCTGTCTGATCGCGTAGCACAGCTA
GTTAAAACCGCTCAAAAAGCGGCTTAATTATTACTAATTATTGAAGATTAAATAAATGACTGAATCTTTT
GCTCAACTCTTTGAAGAGTTTCTGAACGAGACCCAATTCCAACAAGGTACTATCGTTAAAGGTACTGTAG
TAGCAATCGAGAACGGCTACGTTCTGGTTGATGCTGGCCTGAAGTCTGAGTCTGCTATCCCTGCTGAACA
ATTCAAGAACGCTGCTGGCGAACTAGAAGTTCAAGTCGGTTCTCAAGTAGACGTAGCTCTGGACGCGGTT
GAAGATGGTTTCGGCGAAACTCAACTTTCTCGTGAGAAAGCGAAGCGCCATGAAGCTTGGATCGTACTTG
AAAAAGCTTACGAAGAAGCTGCAACTGTTATCGGTATCATTAACGGTAAAGTTAAAGGTGGTTTCACTGT
TGAACTGAACGGTATCCGTGCGTTCCTGCCAGGTTCTCTGGTTGACGTACGTCCAATCCGTGACACTGCT
CACTTAGAAAACAAAGAGCTAGAGTTCAAAGTTATCAAGCTAGACCAGAAGCGTAACAACGTTGTTGTTT
CTCGTCGTGCAGTTATCGAATCTGAAAGCAGCGTAGAGCGTGATGAACTGCTTGAAACTCTGCAAGAAGG
TACTGAAGTTAAAGGTATCGTTAAGAACCTGACTGACTACGGTGCGTTCGTTGATCTGGGCGGCGTTGAC
GGTCTGCTACACATCACTGACATGGCTTGGAAGCGCGTTAAGCATCCATCAGAAATCGTTAACGTTGGTG
ACGAGATCCTAGTTAAAGTACTGAAGTTCGATCGTGATCGTACTCGCGTATCTCTAGGTCTGAAACAGCT
AGGCGAAGATCCATGGGTAGCAATCGCTAAGCGTTACCCAGAAGGTCACAAACTGTCTGGCCGTGTAACT
AACCTGACTGACTACGGCTGCTTCGTTGAAATCGAAGAAGGCGTTGAAGGTCTAGTACACGTTTCTGAAA
TGGACTGGACGAACAAGAACATCCACCCATCTAAAGTTGTTAATGTTGGCGACGAAGTTGAGGTTATGGT
TCTGGATATCGACGAAGAGCGTCGTCGTATCTCTCTAGGCCTGAAACAGTGTAAAGCTAACCCATGGCAA
TCATTCGCTGAAGCGCAAGCTAAAGGCGACAAAGTAACTGGTAAGATCAAGTCTATCACTGACTTTGGTA
TCTTCATCGGTCTAGAAGGCGGTATCGACGGTCTGGTTCACCTGTCTGACATCTCTTGGAACGTACCAGG
AGAAGAAGCTGTTCGTGAATTCAAGAAAGGCGACGAAATCTCTGCAGTTGTTCTAGCAGTAGACGCTGAG
CGTGAGCGTATTTCTCTGGGCATCAAGCAAATGGAAAACGATCCATTCAACGCTTATGTTTCAGACAACA
AGAAAGGTGCTCTGGTTAACGGTACTGTAACTGCAGTTGACGCGAAAGGCGCAACCATCGAGCTAGAAGA
CGGCGTTGAAGGTTACATCCGCGCTTCTGAAGTATCACGTGACCGTATCGAAGATGCATCACTGATCCTG
AACGTTGGTGACAAAGTTGAAGCGAAATTTACTGGTGTTGACCGTAAAAACCGCGTAATCAACCTGTCTA
TCAAAGCGAAAGATGAAGCTGAAGAGCAAGAAGTAATGGCAACTCTGAACAAGCAAGATGAAGCTGCGTT
CGGTAATGCTATGGCTGACGCTTTCAAAGCAGCGAAAGGCGAATAATAGCCAAAAAACTCTTTAGGAGAG
AATTATGTCTCTGAATGCAGAAACTAAAGCAGCAATCGTTGCTGAATATGCACGTTGCGAAAATGACACA
GGTTCACCAGAAGTACAGATCGCTCTACTGACTGCTTCTATCAACCACCTGCAAGGTCACTTCCAAGCAC
ACAAAGGCGATCACCACAGCCGTCGTGGTCTGCTACGTATGGTTTCAAGCCGTCGTAAACTGCTGGACTA
CCTGAAAGGTAAAGATCTGTCTCGTTACCAAGATCTGATCAAACGTCTAGGCCTGCGTCGTTAATTCGTC
GCACTTAATTAACGGCACTCCTCAGCCAAGTCAAAAGCCTCCGGTCGGAGGCTTTTGACTACATGCCCAT
GGCGTTTACGCCCCGCCCTGCCACTCATCGCAGTACTGTTGTAATTCATTAAGCATTCTGCCGACATGGA
AGCCATCACAAACGGCATGATGAACCTGAATCGCCAGCGGCATCAGCACCTTGTCGCCTTGCGTATAATA
TTTGCCCATAGTGAAAACGGGGGCGAAGAAGTTGTCCATATTGGCCACGTTTAAATCAAAACTGGTGAAA
CTCACCCAGGGATTGGCTGAGACGAAAAACATATTCTCAATAAACCCTTTAGGGAAATAGGCCAGGTTTT
CACCGTAACACGCCACATCTTGCGAATATATGTGTAGAAACTGCCGGAAATCGTCGTGGTATTCACTCCA
GAGCGATGAAAACGTTTCAGTTTGCTCATGGAAAACGGTGTAACAAGGGTGAACACTATCCCATATCACC
AGCTCACCGTCTTTCATTGCCATACGGAACTCCGGATGAGCATTCATCAGGCGGGCAAGAATGTGAATAA
AGGCCGGATAAAACTTGTGCTTATTTTTCTTTACGGTCTTTAAAAAGGCCGTAATATCCAGCTGAACGGT
CTGGTTATAGGTACATTGAGTAACTGACTGAAATGCCTCAAAATGTTCTTTACGATGCCATTGGGATATA
TCAACGGTGGTATATCCAGTGATTTTTTTCTCCATTTTAGCTTCCTTAGCTCCTGAAAATCTCGATAACT
CAAAAAATACGCCCGGTAGTGATCTTATTTCATTATGGTGAAAGTTGGAACCTCTTACGTGCCAGGCCAA
ATAGGCCGTTCAGATCCTTCCGTATTTAGCCAGTATGTTCTCTAGTGTGGTTCGTTGTTTTTGCGTGAGC
CATGAGAACGAACCATTGAGATCATGCTTACTTTGCATGTCACTCAAAAATTTTGCCTCAAAACTGGTGA
GCTGAATTTTTGCAGTTAAAGCATCGTGTAGTGTTTTTCTTAGTCCGTTACGTAGGTAGGAATCTGATGT
AATGGTTGTTGGTATTTTGTCACCATTCATTTTTATCTGGTTGTTCTCAAGTTCGGTTACGAGATCCATT
TGTCTATCTAGTTCAACTTGGAAAATCAACGTATCAGTCGGGCGGCCTCGCTTATCAACCACCAATTTCA
TATTGCTGTAAGTGTTTAAATCTTTACTTATTGGTTTCAAAACCCATTGGTTAAGCCTTTTAAACTCATG
GTAGTTATTTTCAAGCATTAACATGAACTTAAATTCATCAAGGCTAATCTCTATATTTGCCTTGTGAGTT
TTCTTTTGTGTTAGTTCTTTTAATAACCACTCATAAATCCTCATAGAGTATTTGTTTTCAAAAGACTTAA
CATGTTCCAGATTATATTTTATGAATTTTTTTAACTGGAAAAGATAAGGCAATATCTCTTCACTAAAAAC
TAATTCTAATTTTTCGCTTGAGAACTTGGCATAGTTTGTCCACTGGAAAATCTTAAAGCCTTTAACCAAA
GGATTCCTGATTTCCACAGTTCTCGTCATCAGCTCTCTGGTTGCTTTAGCTAATACACCATAAGCATTTT
CCCTACTGATGTTCATCATCTGAGCGTATTGGTTATAAGTGAACGATACCGTCCGTTCTTTCCTTGTAGG
GTTTTCAATCGTGGGGTTGAGTAGTGCCACACAGCATAAAATTAGCTTGGTTTCATGCTCCGTTAAGTCA
TAGCGACTAATCGCTAGTTCATTTGCTTTGAAAACAACTAATTCAGACATACATCTCAATTGGTCTAGGT
GATTTTAATCACTATACCAATTGAGATGGGCTAGTCAATGATAATTACTAGTCCTTTTCCTTTGAGTTGT
GGGTATCTGTAAATTCTGCTAGACCTTTGCTGGAAAACTTGTAAATTCTGCTAGACCCTCTGTAAATTCC
GCTAGACCTTTGTGTGTTTTTTTTGTTTATATTCAAGTGGTTATAATTTATAGAATAAAGAAAGAATAAA
AAAAGATAAAAAGAATAGATCCCAGCCCTGTGTATAACTCACTACTTTAGTCAGTTCCGCAGTATTACAA
AAGGATGTCGCAAACGCTGTTTGCTCCTCTACAAAACAGACCTTAAAACCCTAAAGGCTTAAGTAGCACC
CTCGCAAGCTCGGGCAAATCGCTGAATATTCCTTTTGTCTCCGACCATCAGGCACCTGAGTCGCTGTCTT
TTTCGTGACATTCAGTTCGCTGCGCTCACGGCTCTGGCAGTGAATGGGGGTAAATGGCACTACAGGCGCC
TTTTATGGATTCATGCAAGGAAACTACCCATAATACAAGAAAAGCCCGTCACGGGCTTCTCAGGGCGTTT
TATGGCGGGTCTGCTATGTGGTGCTATCTGACTTTTTGCTGTTCAGCAGTTCCTGCCCTCTGATTTTCCA
GTCTGACCACTTCGGATTATCCCGTGACAGGTCATTCAGACTGGCTAATGCACCCAGTAAGGCAGCGGTA
TCATCAACAGGCTTACCCGTCTTACTGTCAAGAGGACATCCGGTCAAATAAAACGAAAGGCTCAGTCGAA
AGACTGGGCCTTTCGTTTTGCTGAGGAGACTTAGGGACCCTTTATGACAACTTGACGGCTACATCATTCA
CTTTTTCTTCACAACCGGCACGGAACTCGCTCGGGCTGGCCCCGGTGCATTTTTTAAATACCCGCGAGAA
ATAGAGTTGATCGTCAAAACCAACATTGCGACCGACGGTGGCGATAGGCATCCGGGTGGTGCTCAAAAGC
AGCTTCGCCTGGCTGATACGTTGGTCCTCGCGCCAGCTTAAGACGCTAATCCCTAACTGCTGGCGGAAAA
GATGTGACAGACGCGACGGCGACAAGCAAACATGCTGTGCGACGCTGGCGATATCAAAATTGCTGTCTGC
CAGGTGATCGCTGATGTACTGACAAGCCTCGCGTACCCGATTATCCATCGGTGGATGGAGCGACTCGTTA
ATCGCTTCCATGCGCCGCAGTAACAATTGCTCAAGCAGATTTATCGCCAGCAGCTCCGAATAGCGCCCTT
CCCCTTGCCCGGCGTTAATGATTTGCCCAAACAGGTCGCTGAAATGCGGCTGGTGCGCTTCATCCGGGCG
AAAGAACCCCGTATTGGCAAATATTGACGGCCAGTTAAGCCATTCATGCCAGTAGGCGCGCGGACGAAAG
TAAACCCACTGGTGATACCATTCGCGAGCCTCCGGATGACGACCGTAGTGATGAATCTCTCCTGGCGGGA
ACAGCAAAATATCACCCGGTCGGCAAACAAATTCTCGTCCCTGATTTTTCACCACCCCCTGACCGCGAAT
GGTGAGATTGAGAATATAACCTTTCATTCCCAGCGGTCGGTCGATAAAAAAATCGAGATAACCGTTGGCC
TCAATCGGCGTTAAACCCGCCACCAGATGGGCATTAAACGAGTATCCCGGCAGCAGGGGATCATTTTGCG
CTTCAGCCATACTTTTCATACTCCCACCATTCAGAG
